Addgene plasmid #229696: GFP-α-cateninV-
Purpose: Transient expression of GFP-alpha-cateninV- in mammalian cells
Depositing lab: Alpha Yap. Depositing organization: University of Queensland. Publication: An E-cadherin-actin clutch translates the mechanical force of cortical flow for cell-cell contact to inhibit epithelial cell locomotion. Noordstra I, Hermoso MD, Schimmel L, Bonfim-Melo A, Currin-Ross D, Duong CN, Kalappurakkal JM, Morris RG, Vestweber D, Mayor S, Gordon E, Roca-Cusachs P, Yap AS. Dev Cell. 2023 Sep 25;58(18):1748-1763.e6. doi: 10.1016/j.devcel.2023.06.011. Epub 2023 Jul 21. PubMed 37480844.
Backbone
  Vector backbone: pEGFP-C1
  Backbone size w/o insert (bp): 4003
  Vector type: Mammalian Expression
Growth in bacteria
  Bacterial resistance: Kanamycin, 50 μg/mL
  Growth temperature: 37°C
  Growth strain: NEB Stable
  Copy number: High Copy
Gene/Insert
  Gene/Insert name: CTNNA1 (alpha-catenin) Human (alt name: MDBS2; MDPT2; CAP102)
  Species: H. sapiens (human)
  Insert size (bp): 3438
  Mutation: L344P
  Entrez Gene: CTNNA1 (a.k.a. CAP102, MDBS2, MDPT2)
  Promoter: CMV promoter
  Tag / fusion protein: EGFP (N terminal on insert)
  Cloning method: Gibson Cloning
Terms and licenses: Academic/Nonprofit Terms; Industry Terms: Not Available to Industry
How to cite: GFP-α-cateninV- was a gift from Alpha Yap (Addgene plasmid # 229696 ; http://n2t.net/addgene:229696 ; RRID:Addgene_229696)
