[The description below was written by a language model from this plasmid's Addgene catalogue record and pLannotate feature annotations shown in this document.]
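Description:
GFP-α-cateninV- is a mammalian expression plasmid built on the pEGFP-C1 backbone for transient expression of a GFP-tagged mutant of human α-catenin (CTNNA1). The sequenced construct is about 7.4 kb. It replicates in bacteria from a high-copy ColE1/pUC-type origin and also carries an f1 phage origin. Selection relies on a single Tn5 NeoR/KanR gene placed behind tandem bacterial (bla) and SV40 early promoters and terminated by the HSV TK polyadenylation signal. This gives kanamycin resistance in E. coli and could in principle allow G418 selection in mammalian cells, although the stated purpose is transient expression. The short fragments annotated as ble, large T antigen and bGH poly(A) appear to be backbone remnants or annotation matches rather than functional parts.

The expression cassette uses the human CMV immediate-early enhancer and promoter to drive EGFP, which is joined through a short remnant of the multiple cloning site to the CTNNA1 coding sequence. EGFP therefore sits at the N terminus of α-catenin, and the transcript ends at the SV40 poly(A) signal. The insert was introduced by Gibson assembly and carries the L344P substitution. The annotated CTNNA1 coding region spans roughly 2.7 kb, so the listed insert size of about 3.4 kb seems to include the EGFP portion.

α-Catenin associates with the cytoplasmic domain of cadherins and helps connect cadherin–catenin complexes to the actin cytoskeleton at adherens junctions. The record does not explain the "V-" designation, though it presumably denotes the functional defect caused by L344P. The associated study concerns an E-cadherin–actin clutch that transmits cortical flow forces at cell–cell contacts. This suggests the plasmid is used for imaging and functional comparison of mutant α-catenin in epithelial cells.
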