Features (pLannotate 1.2.2; 16 found; start..end, strand, type, name):
     61..364     +  enhancer       CMV enhancer: human cytomegalovirus immediate early enhancer
    365..568     +  promoter       CMV promoter: human cytomegalovirus (CMV) immediate early promoter
    613..1329    +  CDS            EGFP: EGFP is a basic (constitutively fluorescent) green fluorescent protein published in 1996, derived from Aequorea victoria. It is reported to be a rapidly-maturing weak dimer with moderate acid sensitivity.
   1330..1352    +  misc_feature   MCS (fragment): multiple cloning site
   1354..4071    +  CDS            CTNNA1: CTNA1_HUMAN - Experimental evidence at protein level: Swiss-Prot protein existence level 1. Associates with the cytoplasmic domain of a variety of cadherins. The association of catenins to cadherins produces a complex which is linked to the actin filament network, and which seems to be of primary importance for cadherins cell-adhesion properties. Can associate with both E- and N-cadherins. Originally believed to be a stable component of E-cadherin/catenin adhesion complexes and to mediate the linkage of cadherins to the actin cytoskeleton at adherens junctions. In contrast, cortical actin was
   4075..4105    +  misc_feature   MCS (fragment): multiple cloning site
   4122..4206    +  CDS            large T antigen (fragment): large T antigen from SV40 (simian virus 40)
   4229..4350    +  polyA_signal   SV40 poly(A) signal: SV40 polyadenylation signal
   4384..4812    -  rep_origin     f1 ori (sequence partly withheld): f1 bacteriophage origin of replication; arrow indicates direction of (+) strand synthesis
   4839..4943    +  promoter       AmpR promoter: bla
   4945..5302    +  promoter       SV40 promoter: SV40 enhancer and early promoter
   5337..6131    +  CDS            NeoR/KanR: aminoglycoside phosphotransferase from Tn5; aph(3')-II (or nptII); confers resistance to neomycin, kanamycin, and G418 (Geneticin®)
   6152..6304    +  CDS            ble (fragment): BLE_KLEPN - Experimental evidence at protein level: Swiss-Prot protein existence level 1. Binding protein with a strong affinity to the bleomycin family of antibiotics. Binds to CL990; an antimitotic-antibiotic compound. From Klebsiella pneumoniae.
   6363..6410    +  polyA_signal   HSV TK poly(A) signal: herpes simplex virus thymidine kinase polyadenylation signal (Cole and Stacy, 1985)
   6501..6517    -  polyA_signal   bGH poly(A) signal (fragment): bovine growth hormone polyadenylation signal
   6739..7327    +  rep_origin     ori: high-copy-number ColE1/pMB1/pBR322/pUC origin of replication
>Addgene plasmid #229696 | GFP-α-cateninV- | addgene full sequence | sequence record 458275 | Addgene NGS Result
TAGTTATTAATAGTAATCAATTACGGGGTCATTAGTTCATAGCCCATATATGGAGTTCCGCGTTACATAA
CTTACGGTAAATGGCCCGCCTGGCTGACCGCCCAACGACCCCCGCCCATTGACGTCAATAATGACGTATG
TTCCCATAGTAACGCCAATAGGGACTTTCCATTGACGTCAATGGGTGGAGTATTTACGGTAAACTGCCCA
CTTGGCAGTACATCAAGTGTATCATATGCCAAGTACGCCCCCTATTGACGTCAATGACGGTAAATGGCCC
GCCTGGCATTATGCCCAGTACATGACCTTATGGGACTTTCCTACTTGGCAGTACATCTACGTATTAGTCA
TCGCTATTACCATGGTGATGCGGTTTTGGCAGTACATCAATGGGCGTGGATAGCGGTTTGACTCACGGGG
ATTTCCAAGTCTCCACCCCATTGACGTCAATGGGAGTTTGTTTTGGCACCAAAATCAACGGGACTTTCCA
AAATGTCGTAACAACTCCGCCCCATTGACGCAAATGGGCGGTAGGCGTGTACGGTGGGAGGTCTATATAA
GCAGAGCTGGTTTAGTGAACCGTCAGATCCGCTAGCGCTACCGGTCGCCACCATGGTGAGCAAGGGCGAG
GAGCTGTTCACCGGGGTGGTGCCCATCCTGGTCGAGCTGGACGGCGACGTAAACGGCCACAAGTTCAGCG
TGTCCGGCGAGGGCGAGGGCGATGCCACCTACGGCAAGCTGACCCTGAAGTTCATCTGCACCACCGGCAA
GCTGCCCGTGCCCTGGCCCACCCTCGTGACCACCCTGACCTACGGCGTGCAGTGCTTCAGCCGCTACCCC
GACCACATGAAGCAGCACGACTTCTTCAAGTCCGCCATGCCCGAAGGCTACGTCCAGGAGCGCACCATCT
TCTTCAAGGACGACGGCAACTACAAGACCCGCGCCGAGGTGAAGTTCGAGGGCGACACCCTGGTGAACCG
CATCGAGCTGAAGGGCATCGACTTCAAGGAGGACGGCAACATCCTGGGGCACAAGCTGGAGTACAACTAC
AACAGCCACAACGTCTATATCATGGCCGACAAGCAGAAGAACGGCATCAAGGTGAACTTCAAGATCCGCC
ACAACATCGAGGACGGCAGCGTGCAGCTCGCCGACCACTACCAGCAGAACACCCCCATCGGCGACGGCCC
CGTGCTGCTGCCCGACAACCACTACCTGAGCACCCAGTCCGCCCTGAGCAAAGACCCCAACGAGAAGCGC
GATCACATGGTCCTGCTGGAGTTCGTGACCGCCGCCGGGATCACTCTCGGCATGGACGAGCTGTACAAGT
CCGGACTCAGATCTCGAGCTCATATGACTGCTGTCCATGCAGGCAACATAAACTTCAAGTGGGATCCTAA
AAGTCTAGAGATCAGGACTCTGGCAGTTGAGAGACTGTTGGAGCCTCTTGTTACACAGGTTACAACCCTT
GTAAACACCAATAGTAAAGGGCCCTCTAATAAGAAGAGAGGTCGTTCTAAGAAGGCCCATGTTTTGGCTG
CATCTGTTGAACAAGCAACTGAGAATTTCTTGGAGAAGGGGGATAAAATTGCGAAGGAGAGCCAGTTTCT
CAAGGAGGAGCTTGTGGCTGCTGTAGAAGATGTTCGAAAACAAGGTGATTTGATGAAGGCTGCTGCAGGA
GAGTTCGCAGATGATCCCTGCTCTTCTGTGAAGCGAGGCAACATGGTTCGGGCAGCTCGAGCTTTGCTCT
CTGCTGTTACCCGGTTGCTGATTTTGGCTGACATGGCAGATGTCTACAAATTACTTGTTCAGCTGAAAGT
TGTGGAAGATGGTATCTTGAAGTTGAGGAATGCTGGCAATGAACAAGACTTAGGAATCCAGTATAAAGCC
CTAAAACCTGAAGTGGATAAGCTGAACATTATGGCAGCCAAAAGACAACAGGAATTGAAAGATGTTGGCC
ATCGTGATCAGATGGCTGCAGCTAGAGGAATCCTGCAGAAGAACGTTCCGATCCTCTATACTGCATCCCA
GGCATGCCTACAGCACCCTGATGTCGCAGCCTATAAGGCCAACAGGGACCTGATATACAAGCAGCTGCAG
CAGGCGGTCACAGGCATTTCCAATGCAGCCCAGGCCACTGCCTCAGACGATGCCTCACAGCACCAGGGTG
GAGGAGGAGGAGAACTGGCATATGCACTCAATAACTTTGACAAACAAATCATTGTGGACCCCTTGAGCTT
CAGCGAGGAGCGCTTTAGGCCTTCCCTGGAGGAGCGTCTGGAAAGCATCATTAGTGGGGCTGCCTTGATG
GCCGACTCGTCCTGCACGCGTGATGACCGTCGTGAGCGAATTGTGGCAGAGTGTAATGCTGTCCGCCAGG
CCCCGCAGGACCTGCTTTCGGAGTACATGGGCAATGCTGGACGTAAAGAAAGAAGTGATGCACTCAATTC
TGCAATAGATAAAATGACCAAGAAGACCAGGGACTTGCGTAGACAGCTCCGCAAAGCTGTCATGGACCAC
GTTTCAGATTCTTTCCTGGAAACCAATGTTCCACTTTTGGTATTGATTGAAGCTGCAAAGAATGGAAATG
AGAAAGAAGTTAAGGAGTATGCCCAAGTTTTCCGTGAACATGCCAACAAATTGATTGAGGTTGCCAACTT
GGCCTGTTCCATCTCAAATAATGAAGAAGGTGTAAAGCTTGTTCGAATGTCTGCAAGCCAGTTAGAAGCC
CTCTGTCCTCAGGTTATTAATGCTGCACTGGCTTTAGCAGCAAAACCACAGAGTAAACTGGCCCAAGAGA
ACATGGATCTTTTTAAAGAACAATGGGAAAAACAAGTCCGTGTTCTCACAGATGCTGTCGATGACATTAC
TTCCATTGATGACTTCTTGGCTGTCTCAGAGAATCACATTTTGGAAGATGTGAACAAATGTGTCATTGCT
CTCCAAGAGAAGGATGTGGATGGCCTGGACCGCACAGCTGGTGCAATTCGAGGCCGGGCAGCCCGGGTCA
TTCACGTAGTCACCTCAGAGATGGACAACTATGAGCCAGGAGTCTACACAGAGAAGGTTCTGGAAGCCAC
TAAGCTGCTCTCCAACACAGTCATGCCACGTTTTACTGAGCAAGTAGAAGCAGCCGTGGAAGCCCTCAGC
TCGGACCCTGCCCAGCCCATGGATGAGAATGAGTTTATCGATGCTTCCCGCCTGGTATATGATGGCATCC
GGGACATCAGGAAAGCAGTGCTGATGATAAGGACCCCTGAGGAGTTGGATGACTCTGACTTTGAGACAGA
AGATTTTGATGTCAGAAGCAGGACGAGCGTCCAGACAGAAGACGATCAGCTGATAGCTGGCCAGAGTGCC
CGGGCGATCATGGCTCAGCTTCCCCAGGAGCAAAAAGCGAAGATTGCGGAACAGGTGGCCAGCTTCCAGG
AAGAAAAGAGCAAGCTGGATGCTGAAGTGTCCAAATGGGACGACAGTGGCAATGACATCATTGTGCTGGC
CAAGCAGATGTGCATGATTATGATGGAGATGACAGACTTTACCCGAGGTAAAGGACCACTCAAAAATACA
TCGGATGTCATCAGTGCTGCCAAGAAAATTGCTGAGGCAGGATCCAGGATGGACAAGCTTGGCCGCACCA
TTGCAGACCATTGCCCCGACTCGGCTTGCAAGCAGGACCTGCTGGCCTACCTGCAACGCATCGCCCTCTA
CTGCCACCAGCTGAACATCTGCAGCAAGGTCAAGGCCGAGGTGCAGAATCTCGGCGGGGAGCTTGTTGTC
TCTGGGGTGGACAGCGCCATGTCCCTGATCCAGGCAGCCAAGAACTTGATGAATGCTGTGGTGCAGACAG
TGAAGGCATCCTACGTCGCCTCTACCAAATACCAAAAGTCACAGGGTATGGCTTCCCTCAACCTTCCTGC
TGTGTCATGGAAGATGAAGGCACCAGAGAAAAAGCCATTGGTGAAGAGAGAGAAACAGGATGAGACACAG
ACCAAGATTAAACGGGCATCTCAGAAGAAGCACGTGAACCCGGTGCAGGCCCTCAGCGAGTTCAAAGCTA
TGGACAGCATCTAATGCAGTCGACGGTACCGCGGGCCCGGGATCCACCGGATCTAGATAACTGATCATAA
TCAGCCATACCACATTTGTAGAGGTTTTACTTGCTTTAAAAAACCTCCCACACCTCCCCCTGAACCTGAA
ACATAAAATGAATGCAATTGTTGTTGTTAACTTGTTTATTGCAGCTTATAATGGTTACAAATAAAGCAAT
AGCATCACAAATTTCACAAATAAAGCATTTTTTTCACTGCATTCTAGTTGTGGTTTGTCCAAACTCATCA
ATGTATCTTAACGCGTAAATTGTAAGCGTTAATATTTTGTTAAAATTCGCGTTAAATTTTTGTTAAATCA
GCTCATTTTTTAACCAATAGGCCGAAATCGGCAAAATCCCTTATAAATCAAAAGAATAGACCGAGATAGG
GT
[37 nt withheld, positions 4483-4519]
AAAGAACGTGGACTCCAACGTCAAAGG
[49 nt withheld, positions 4547-4595]
T
[91 nt withheld, positions 4597-4687]
G
[124 nt withheld, positions 4689-4812]
CAGGTGGCACTTTTCGGGGAAATGTGCGCGGAACCCCTATTTGTTTATTTTTCTAAATACATTCAAATAT
GTATCCGCTCATGAGACAATAACCCTGATAAATGCTTCAATAATATTGAAAAAGGAAGAGTCCTGAGGCG
GAAAGAACCAGCTGTGGAATGTGTGTCAGTTAGGGTGTGGAAAGTCCCCAGGCTCCCCAGCAGGCAGAAG
TATGCAAAGCATGCATCTCAATTAGTCAGCAACCAGGTGTGGAAAGTCCCCAGGCTCCCCAGCAGGCAGA
AGTATGCAAAGCATGCATCTCAATTAGTCAGCAACCATAGTCCCGCCCCTAACTCCGCCCATCCCGCCCC
TAACTCCGCCCAGTTCCGCCCATTCTCCGCCCCATGGCTGACTAATTTTTTTTATTTATGCAGAGGCCGA
GGCCGCCTCGGCCTCTGAGCTATTCCAGAAGTAGTGAGGAGGCTTTTTTGGAGGCCTAGGCTTTTGCAAA
GATCGATCAAGAGACAGGATGAGGATCGTTTCGCATGATTGAACAAGATGGATTGCACGCAGGTTCTCCG
GCCGCTTGGGTGGAGAGGCTATTCGGCTATGACTGGGCACAACAGACAATCGGCTGCTCTGATGCCGCCG
TGTTCCGGCTGTCAGCGCAGGGGCGCCCGGTTCTTTTTGTCAAGACCGACCTGTCCGGTGCCCTGAATGA
ACTGCAAGACGAGGCAGCGCGGCTATCGTGGCTGGCCACGACGGGCGTTCCTTGCGCAGCTGTGCTCGAC
GTTGTCACTGAAGCGGGAAGGGACTGGCTGCTATTGGGCGAAGTGCCGGGGCAGGATCTCCTGTCATCTC
ACCTTGCTCCTGCCGAGAAAGTATCCATCATGGCTGATGCAATGCGGCGGCTGCATACGCTTGATCCGGC
TACCTGCCCATTCGACCACCAAGCGAAACATCGCATCGAGCGAGCACGTACTCGGATGGAAGCCGGTCTT
GTCGATCAGGATGATCTGGACGAAGAGCATCAGGGGCTCGCGCCAGCCGAACTGTTCGCCAGGCTCAAGG
CGAGCATGCCCGACGGCGAGGATCTCGTCGTGACCCATGGCGATGCCTGCTTGCCGAATATCATGGTGGA
AAATGGCCGCTTTTCTGGATTCATCGACTGTGGCCGGCTGGGTGTGGCGGACCGCTATCAGGACATAGCG
TTGGCTACCCGTGATATTGCTGAAGAGCTTGGCGGCGAATGGGCTGACCGCTTCCTCGTGCTTTACGGTA
TCGCCGCTCCCGATTCGCAGCGCATCGCCTTCTATCGCCTTCTTGACGAGTTCTTCTGAGCGGGACTCTG
GGGTTCGAAATGACCGACCAAGCGACGCCCAACCTGCCATCACGAGATTTCGATTCCACCGCCGCCTTCT
ATGAAAGGTTGGGCTTCGGAATCGTTTTCCGGGACGCCGGCTGGATGATCCTCCAGCGCGGGGATCTCAT
GCTGGAGTTCTTCGCCCACCCTAGGGGGAGGCTAACTGAAACACGGAAGGAGACAATACCGGAAGGAACC
CGCGCTATGACGGCAATAAAAAGACAGAATAAAACGCACGGTGTTGGGTCGTTTGTTCATAAACGCGGGG
TTCGGTCCCAGGGCTGGCACTCTGTCGATACCCCACCGAGACCCCATTGGGGCCAATACGCCCGCGTTTC
TTCCTTTTCCCCACCCCACCCCCCAAGTTCGGGTGAAGGCCCAGGGCTCGCAGCCAACGTCGGGGCGGCA
GGCCCTGCCATAGCCTCAGGTTACTCATATATACTTTAGATTGATTTAAAACTTCATTTTTAATTTAAAA
GGATCTAGGTGAAGATCCTTTTTGATAATCTCATGACCAAAATCCCTTAACGTGAGTTTTCGTTCCACTG
AGCGTCAGACCCCGTAGAAAAGATCAAAGGATCTTCTTGAGATCCTTTTTTTCTGCGCGTAATCTGCTGC
TTGCAAACAAAAAAACCACCGCTACCAGCGGTGGTTTGTTTGCCGGATCAAGAGCTACCAACTCTTTTTC
CGAAGGTAACTGGCTTCAGCAGAGCGCAGATACCAAATACTGTTCTTCTAGTGTAGCCGTAGTTAGGCCA
CCACTTCAAGAACTCTGTAGCACCGCCTACATACCTCGCTCTGCTAATCCTGTTACCAGTGGCTGCTGCC
AGTGGCGATAAGTCGTGTCTTACCGGGTTGGACTCAAGACGATAGTTACCGGATAAGGCGCAGCGGTCGG
GCTGAACGGGGGGTTCGTGCACACAGCCCAGCTTGGAGCGAACGACCTACACCGAACTGAGATACCTACA
GCGTGAGCTATGAGAAAGCGCCACGCTTCCCGAAGGGAGAAAGGCGGACAGGTATCCGGTAAGCGGCAGG
GTCGGAACAGGAGAGCGCACGAGGGAGCTTCCAGGGGGAAACGCCTGGTATCTTTATAGTCCTGTCGGGT
TTCGCCACCTCTGACTTGAGCGTCGATTTTTGTGATGCTCGTCAGGGGGGCGGAGCCTATGGAAAAACGC
CAGCAACGCGGCCTTTTTACGGTTCCTGGCCTTTTGCTGGCCTTTTGCTCACATGTTCTTTCCTGCGTTA
TCCCCTGATTCTGTGGATAACCGTATTACCGCCATGCAT
